>Addgene plasmid #107549 | pAAV-syn-IRES-hrGFP | addgene partial sequence | sequence record 209540 | Addgene partial NGS Result
CCTCAAGCGTATTCAACAAGGGGCTGAAGGATGCCCAGAAGGTACCCCATTGTATGGGATCTGATCTGGG
GCCTCGGTGCACATGCTTTACATGTGTTTAGTCGAGGTTAAAAAACGTCTAGGCCCCCCGAACGCGGAGG
AGTCGTGTCGTGCCTGAGAGCGCAGTCGAGAGGATCCGCCACCATGGTGAGCAAGCAGATCCTGAAGAAC
ACCGGCCTGCAGGAGATCATGAGCTTCAAGGTGAACCTGGAGGGCGTGGTGAACAACCACGTGTTCACCA
TGGAGGGCTGCGGCAAGGGCAACATCCTGTTCGGCAACCAGCTGGTGCAGATCCGCGTGACCAAGGGCGC
CCCCCTGCCCTTCGCCTTCGACATCCTGAGCCCCGCCTTCCAGTACGGCAACCGCACCTTCACCAAGTAC
CCCGAGGACATCAGCGACTTCTTCATCCAGAGCTTCCCCGCCGGCTTCGTGTACGAGCGCACCCTGCGCT
ACGAGGACGGCGGCCTGGTGGAGATCCGCAGCGACATCAACCTGATCGAGGAGATGTTCGTGTACCGCGT
GGAGTACAAGGGCCGCAACTTCCCCAACGACGGCCCCGTGATGAAGAAGACCATCACCGGCCTGCAGCCC
AGCTTCGAGGTGGTGTACATGAACGACGGCGTGCTGGTGGGCCAGGTGATCCTGGTGTACCGCCTGAACA
GCGGCAAGTTCTACAGCTGCCACATGCGCACCCTGATGAAGAGCAAGGGCGTGGTGAAGGACTTCCCCGA
GTACCACTTCATCCAGCACCGCCTGGAGAAGACCTACGTGGAGGACGGCGGCTTCGTGGAGCAGCACGAG
ACCGCCATCGCCCAGCTGACCAGCCTGGGCAAGCCCCTGGGCAGCCTGCACGAGTGGGTGTAAGAATTCC
GTACAAAGCTTATCGATAATCAACCTCTGGATTACAAAATTTGTGAAAGATTGACTGGTATTCTTAACTA
TGTTGCTCCTTTTACGCTATGTGGATACGCTGCTTTAATGCCTTTGTATCATGCTATTGCTTCCCGTATG
GCTTTCATTTTCTCCTCCTTGTATAAATCCTGGTTGCTGTCTCTTTATGAGGAGTTGTGGCCCGTTGTCA
GGCAACGTGGCGTGGTGTGCACTGTGTTTGCTGACGCAACCCCCACTGGTTGGGGCATTGCCACCACCTG
TCAGCTCCTTTCCGGGACTTTCGCTTTCCCCCTCCCTATTGCCACGGCGGAACTCATCGCCGCCTGCCTT
GCCCGCTGCTGGACAGGGGCTCGGCTGTTGGGCACTGACAATTCCGTGGTGTTGTCGGGGAAATCATCGT
CCTTTCCTTGGCTGCTCGCCTATGTTGCCACCTGGATTCTGCGCGGGACGTCCTTCTGCTACGTCCCTTC
GGCCCTCAATCCAGCGGACCTTCCTTCCCGCGGCCTGCTGCCGGCTCTGCGGCCTCTTCCGCGTCTTCGC
CTTCGCCCTCAGACGAGTCGGATCTCCCTTTGGGCCGCCTCCCCGCATCGATACCGGCTCGAGACGGGTG
GCATCCCTGTGACCCCTCCCCAGTGCCTCTCCTGGCCCTGGAAGTTGCCACTCCAGTGCCCACCAGCCTT
GTCCTAATAAAATTAAGTTGCATCATTTTGTCTGACTAGGTGTCCTTCTATAATATTATGGGGTGGAGGG
GGGTGGTATGGAGCAAGGGGCAAGTTGGGAAGACAACCTGTAGGGCCTGCGGGGTCTATTGGGAACCAAG
CTGGAGTGCAGTGGCACAATCTTGGCTCACTGCAATCTCCGCCTCCTGGGTTCAAGCGATTCTCCTGCCT
CAGCCTCCCGAGTTGTTGGGATTCCAGGCATGCATGACCAGGCTCAGCTAATTTTTGTTTTTTTGGTAGA
GACGGGGTTTCACCATATTGGCCAGGCTGGTCTCCAACTCCTAATCTCAGGTGATCTACCCACCTTGGCC
TCCCAAATTGCTGGGATTACAGGCGTGAACCACTGCTCCCTTCCCTGTCCTTCTCGAGCTGATTTTGTAG
GTAACCACGTGCGGACCGAGCGGCCGCAGGAACCCCTAGTGATGGAGTTGGCCACTCCCTCTCTGCGCGC
TCGCTCGCTCACTGAGGCCGGGCGACCAAAGGTCGCCCGACGCCCGGGCTTTGCCCGGGCGGCCTCAGTG
AGCGAGCGAGCGCGCAGCTGCCTGCAGGGGCGCCTGATGCGGTATTTTCTCCTTACGCATCTGTGCGGTA
TTTCACACCGCATA
[95 nt withheld, positions 2255-2349]
T
[46 nt withheld, positions 2351-2396]
C
[141 nt withheld, positions 2398-2538]
CCTTTGACGTTGGAGTCCACGTTCTTT
[37 nt withheld, positions 2566-2602]
ACTCTATCTCGGGCTATTCTTTTGATTTATAAGGGATTTTGCCGATTTCGGTCTATTGGTTAAAAAATGA
GCTGATTTAACAAAAATTTAACGCGAATTTTAACAAAATATTAACGTTTACAATTTTATGGTGCACTCTC
AGTACAATCTGCTCTGATGCCGCATAGTTAAGCCAGCCCCGACACCCGCCAACACCCGCTGACGCGCCCT
GACGGGCTTGTCTGCTCCCGGCATCCGCTTACAGACAAGCTGTGACCGTCTCCGGGAGCTGCATGTGTCA
GAGGTTTTCACCGTCATCACCGAAACGCGCGAGACGAAAGGGCCTCGTGATACGCCTATTTTTATAGGTT
AATGTCATGATAATAATGGTTTCTTAGACGTCAGGTGGCACTTTTCGGGGAAATGTGCGCGGAACCCCTA
TTTGTTTATTTTTCTAAATACATTCAAATATGTATCCGCTCATGAGACAATAACCCTGATAAATGCTTCA
ATAATATTGAAAAAGGAAGAGTATGAGTATTCAACATTTCCGTGTCGCCCTTATTCCCTTTTTTGCGGCA
TTTTGCCTTCCTGTTTTTGCTCACCCAGAAACGCTGGTGAAAGTAAAAGATGCTGAAGATCAGTTGGGTG
CACGAGTGGGTTACATCGAACTGGATCTCAACAGCGGTAAGATCCTTGAGAGTTTTCGCCCCGAAGAACG
TTTTCCAATGATGAGCACTTTTAAAGTTCTGCTATGTGGCGCGGTATTATCCCGTATTGACGCCGGGCAA
GAGCAACTCGGTCGCCGCATACACTATTCTCAGAATGACTTGGTTGAGTACTCACCAGTCACAGAAAAGC
ATCTTACGGATGGCATGACAGTAAGAGAATTATGCAGTGCTGCCATAACCATGAGTGATAACACTGCGGC
CAACTTACTTCTGACAACGATCGGAGGACCGAAGGAGCTAACCGCTTTTTTGCACAACATGGGGGATCAT
GTAACTCGCCTTGATCGTTGGGAACCGGAGCTGAATGAAGCCATACCAAACGACGAGCGTGACACCACGA
TGCCTGTAGCAATGGCAACAACGTTGCGCAAACTATTAACTGGCGAACTACTTACTCTAGCTTCCCGGCA
ACAATTAATAGACTGGATGGAGGCGGATAAAGTTGCAGGACCACTTCTGCGCTCGGCCCTTCCGGCTGGC
TGGTTTATTGCTGATAAATCTGGAGCCGGTGAGCGTGGGTCTCGCGGTATCATTGCAGCACTGGGGCCAG
ATGGTAAGCCCTCCCGTATCGTAGTTATCTACACGACGGGGAGTCAGGCAACTATGGATGAACGAAATAG
ACAGATCGCTGAGATAGGTGCCTCACTGATTAAGCATTGGTAACTGTCAGACCAAGTTTACTCATATATA
CTTTAGATTGATTTAAAACTTCATTTTTAATTTAAAAGGATCTAGGTGAAGATCCTTTTTGATAATCTCA
TGACCAAAATCCCTTAACGTGAGTTTTCGTTCCACTGAGCGTCAGACCCCGTAGAAAAGATCAAAGGATC
TTCTTGAGATCCTTTTTTTCTGCGCGTAATCTGCTGCTTGCAAACAAAAAAACCACCGCTACCAGCGGTG
GTTTGTTTGCCGGATCAAGAGCTACCAACTCTTTTTCCGAAGGTAACTGGCTTCAGCAGAGCGCAGATAC
CAAATACTGTTCTTCTAGTGTAGCCGTAGTTAGGCCACCACTTCAAGAACTCTGTAGCACCGCCTACATA
CCTCGCTCTGCTAATCCTGTTACCAGTGGCTGCTGCCAGTGGCGATAAGTCGTGTCTTACCGGGTTGGAC
TCAAGACGATAGTTACCGGATAAGGCGCAGCGGTCGGGCTGAACGGGGGGTTCGTGCACACAGCCCAGCT
TGGAGCGAACGACCTACACCGAACTGAGATACCTACAGCGTGAGCTATGAGAAAGCGCCACGCTTCCCGA
AGGGAGAAAGGCGGACAGGTATCCGGTAAGCGGCAGGGTCGGAACAGGAGAGCGCACGAGGGAGCTTCCA
GGGGGAAACGCCTGGTATCTTTATAGTCCTGTCGGGTTTCGCCACCTCTGACTTGAGCGTCGATTTTTGT
GATGCTCGTCAGGGGGGCGGAGCCTATGGAAAAACGCCAGCAACGCGGCCTTTTTACGGTTCCTGGCCTT
TTGCTGGCCTTTTGCTCACATGTCCTGCAGGCAGCTGCGCGCTCGCTCGCTCACTGAGGCCGCCCGGGCG
TCGGGCGACCTTTGGTCGCCCGGCCTCAGTGAGCGAGCGAGCGCGCAGAGAGGGAGTGGCCAACTCCATC
ACTAGGGGTTCCTGCGGCCGCACGCGTTGCAAAGATGGATAAAGTTTTAAACAGAGAGGAATCTTTGCAG
CTAATGGACCTTCTAGGTCTTGAAAGGAGTGGGAATTGGCTCCGGTGCCCGTCAGTGGGCAGAGCGCACA
TCGCCCACAGTCCCCGAGAAGTTGGGGGGAGGGGTCGGCAGCAAATGGTTAATTAATCTAGACTGCAGAG
GGCCCTGCGTATGAGTGCAAGTGGGTTTTAGGACCAGGATGAGGCGGGGTGGGGGTGCCTACCTGACGAC
CGACCCCGACCCACTGGACAAGCACCCAACCCCCATTCCCCAAATTGCGCATCCCCTATCAGAGAGGGGG
AGGGGAAACAGGATGCGGCGAGGCGCGTGCGCACTGCCAGCTTCAGCACCGCGGACAGTGCCTTCGCCCC
CGCCTGGCGGCGCGCGCCACCGCCGCCTCAGCACTGAAGGCGCGCTGACGTCACTCGCCGGTCCCCCGCA
AACTCCCCTTCCCGGCCACCTTGGTCGCGTCCGCGCCGCCGCCGGCCCAGCCGGACCGCACCACGCGAGG
CGCGAGATAGGGGGGCACGGGCGCGACCATCTGCGCTGCGGCGCCGGCGACTCAGCGCTGCCTCAGTCTG
CGGTGGGCAGCGGAGGAGTCGTGTCGTGCCTGAGAGCGCAGTCGAGAGGATCCGCCACCATGGTGAGCAA
GCAGATCCTGAAGAACACCGGCCTGCAGGAGATCATGAGCTTCAAGGTGAACCTGGAGGGCGTGGTGAAC
AACCACGTGTTCACCATGGG
