[The description below was written by a language model from this plasmid's Addgene catalogue record.]
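Description:
pAAV-syn-IRES-hrGFP is an empty-backbone AAV transfer plasmid intended for neuron-directed expression of a gene of interest together with a green fluorescent reporter. It was derived from pAAV-syn-GFP by replacing the GFP coding sequence with an IRES-hrGFP cassette between the BamHI and EcoRI sites. The plasmid carries no insert as deposited. It is propagated in bacteria under ampicillin selection and is recorded as low copy. The recorded growth strain is a recombination-deficient one, the kind commonly chosen for AAV plasmids because the inverted terminal repeats that normally flank the expression cassette are prone to rearrangement. No feature table accompanies this record, so the ITRs, polyadenylation signal, any post-transcriptional elements and the origin of replication are not itemised, and the available cloning sites upstream of the IRES are not stated.

The design relies on the synapsin promoter, which is widely used to restrict transgene expression to neurons. A coding sequence cloned downstream of the promoter and upstream of the internal ribosome entry site would be transcribed as a single bicistronic mRNA. The first open reading frame is translated by cap-dependent initiation, while the IRES recruits ribosomes internally to translate hrGFP, a humanized recombinant green fluorescent protein. This yields untagged protein of interest alongside a separate fluorescent marker, so transduced cells can be identified without fusing anything to the experimental protein. The stated purpose is high-efficiency AAV-mediated, synapsin promoter-dependent expression. The associated publication concerns synaptic NMDA receptor regulation, which is consistent with use for marking and manipulating neurons in physiological studies.
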