Addgene plasmid #107549: pAAV-syn-IRES-hrGFP
Purpose: (Empty Backbone) high transduction efficiency AAV-mediated synapsin promoter-dependent expression IRES-hrGFP
Depositing lab: Hélène Marie. Depositing organization: CNRS UMR 7275, Institut de Pharmacologie Moleculaire et Cellulaire (IPMC). Publication: Physiological and pathophysiological control of synaptic GluN2B-NMDA receptors by the C-terminal domain of amyloid precursor protein. Pousinha PA, Mouska X, Raymond EF, Gwizdek C, Dhib G, Poupon G, Zaragosi LE, Giudici C, Bethus I, Pacary E, Willem M, Marie H. Elife. 2017 Jul 6;6. doi: 10.7554/eLife.25659. PubMed 28682239.
Backbone
  Vector backbone: pAAV-syn-GFP
  Backbone manufacturer: Addgene plasmid #58867
  Modifications to backbone: GFP was replaced by IRES-hrGFP between the BamHI and EcoRI site.
  Vector type: AAV
Growth in bacteria
  Bacterial resistance: Ampicillin, 100 μg/mL
  Growth temperature: 37°C
  Growth strain: NEB Stable
  Copy number: Low Copy
Gene/Insert
  Gene/Insert name: None
Terms and licenses: Academic/Nonprofit Terms; Industry Terms: Not Available to Industry
How to cite: pAAV-syn-IRES-hrGFP was a gift from Hélène Marie (Addgene plasmid # 107549 ; http://n2t.net/addgene:107549 ; RRID:Addgene_107549)
